>Addgene plasmid #127273 | 563aa ELL2 pEF4B | addgene full sequence | sequence record 249996 | Addgene NGS Result
GGCTCCGGTGCCCGTCAGTGGGCAGAGCGCACATCGCCCACAGTCCCCGAGAAGTTGGGGGGAGGGGTCG
GCAATTGAACCGGTGCCTAGAGAAGGTGGCGCGGGGTAAACTGGGAAAGTGATGTCGTGTACTGGCTCCG
CCTTTTTCCCGAGGGTGGGGGAGAACCGTATATAAGTGCAGTAGTCGCCGTGAACGTTCTTTTTCGCAAC
GGGTTTGCCGCCAGAACACAGGTAAGTGCCGTGTGTGGTTCCCGCGGGCCTGGCCTCTTTACGGGTTATG
GCCCTTGCGTGCCTTGAATTACTTCCACCTGGCTGCAGTACGTGATTCTTGATCCCGAGCTTCGGGTTGG
AAGTGGGTGGGAGAGTTCGAGGCCTTGCGCTTAAGGAGCCCCTTCGCCTCGTGCTTGAGTTGAGGCCTGG
CCTGGGCGCTGGGGCCGCCGCGTGCGAATCTGGTGGCACCTTCGCGCCTGTCTCGCTGCTTTCGATAAGT
CTCTAGCCATTTAAAATTTTTGATGACCTGCTGCGACGCTTTTTTTCTGGCAAGATAGTCTTGTAAATGC
GGGCCAAGATCTGCACACTGGTATTTCGGTTTTTGGGGCCGCGGGCGGCGACGGGGCCCGTGCGTCCCAG
CGCACATGTTCGGCGAGGCGGGGCCTGCGAGCGCGGCCACCGAGAATCGGACGGGGGTAGTCTCAAGCTG
GCCGGCCTGCTCTGGTGCCTGGCCTCGCGCCGCCGTGTATCGCCCCGCCCTGGGCGGCAAGGCTGGCCCG
GTCGGCACCAGTTGCGTGAGCGGAAAGATGGCCGCTTCCCGGCCCTGCTGCAGGGAGCTCAAAATGGAGG
ACGCGGCGCTCGGGAGAGCGGGCGGGTGAGTCACCCACACAAAGGAAAAGGGCCTTTCCGTCCTCAGCCG
TCGCTTCATGTGACTCCACGGAGTACCGGGCGCCGTCCAGGCACCTCGATTAGTTCTCGAGCTTTTGGAG
TACGTCGTCTTTAGGTTGGGGGGAGGGGTTTTATGCGATGGAGTTTCCCCACACTGAGTGGGTGGAGACT
GAAGTTAGGCCAGCTTGGCACTTGATGTAATTCTCCTTGGAATTTGCCCTTTTTGAGTTTGGATCTTGGT
TCATTCTCAAGCCTCAGACAGTGGTTCAAAGTTTTTTTCTTCCATTTCAGGTGTCGTGAGGAATTAGCTT
GGTACTAATACGACTCACTATAGGGAGACCCAAGCTGGCTAGGTAAGCTTACCATGGGGGGTTCTCATCA
TCATCATCATCATGGTATGGCTAGCATGACTGGTGGACAGCAAATGGGTCGGGATCTGTACGACGATGAC
GATAAGGTACCTAAGGATCCAGTGTGGTGGAATTCTGCAGATGGGGAGTTTAAGATGGCGGCGGGGGGGA
CAGGGGGCCTGCGGGAGGAGCAGCGCTATGGGCTGTCGTGCGGACGGCTGGGGCAGGACAACATCACCGT
ACTGCATGTGAAGCTCACCGAGACGGCGATCCGGGCGCTCGAGACTTACCAGAGCCACAAGAATTTAATT
CCTTTTCGACCTTCAATCCAGTTCCAAGGACTCCACGGGCTTGTCAAAATTCCCAAAAATGATCCCCTCA
ATGAAGTTCATAACTTTAACTTTTATTTGTCAAATGTGGGCAAAGACAACCCTCAGGGCAGCTTTGACTG
CATCCAGCAAACATTCTCCAGCTCTGGAGCCTCCCAGCTCAATTGCCTGGGATTTATACAAGATAAAATT
ACAGTGTGTGCAACAAACGACTCGTATCAGATGACACGAGAAAGAATGACCCAGGCAGAGGAGGAATCCC
GCAACCGAAGCACAAAAGTTATCAAACCCGGTGGACCATATGTAGGGAAAAGAGTGCAAATTCGGAAAGC
ACCTCAAGCTGTTTCAGATACAGTTCCTGAGAGGAAAAGGTCAACCCCCATGAACCCTGCAAATACAATT
CGAAAGACACATAGCAGCAGCACCATCTCTCAGAGGCCATACAGGGACAGGGTGATTCACTTACTGGCCC
TGAAGGCCTACAAGAAACCGGAGCTACTTGCTAGACTCCAGAAAGATGGTGTCAATCAAAAAGACAAGAA
CTCCCTGGGAGCAATTCTGCAACAGGTAGCCAATCTGAATTCTAAGGACCTCTCATATACCTTAAAGGAT
TATGTTTTTAAAGAGCTTCAAAGAGACTGGCCTGGATACAGTGAAATAGACAGACGGTCATTGGAGTCAG
TGCTCTCTAGAAAACTAAATCCGTCTCAGAATGCTACAGGCACCAGCCGTTCAGAATCTCCTGTATGTTC
TAGTAGAGATGCTGTATCTTCTCCTCAGAAACGGCTTTTGGATTCAGAGTTTATTGATCCTTTAATGAAT
AAAAAAGCCCGAATATCTCACCTGACGAACAGAGTACCACCAACACTAAATGGTCATTTGAATCCCACCA
GTGAAAAATCGGCTGCAGGCCTCCCACTGCCCCCTGCGGCTGCTGCCATCCCCACCCCTCCACCGCTGCC
TTCAACCTATCTGCCCATCTCACATCCTCCTCAGATTGTAAATTCTAACTCCAACTCCCCTAGCACTCCA
GAAGGCCGGGGGACTCAAGACCTACCTGTTGACAGTTTTAGTCAAAACGATAGTATCTATGAGGACCAGC
AAGACAAATATACCTCTAGGACTTCTCTGGAAACCTTACCCCCTGGTTCCGTTCTACTAAAGTGTCCAAA
GCCTATGGAAGAAAACCATTCAATGTCTCACAAAAAGTCCAAAAAGAAGTCTAAAAAACATAAGGAAAAG
GACCAAATAAAAAAGCACGACATTGAGACTATTGAGGAAAAGGAGGAAGATCTTAAGAGAGAAGAGGAAA
TTGCCAAGCTAAATAACTCCAGTCCAAATTCCAGTGGAGGAGTTAAAGAGGATTGCACTGCCTCCATGGA
ACCTTCAGCAATTGAACTCCCAGATTATTTGATAAAATATATCGCTATCGTCTCCTATGAGCAACGCCAG
AATTATAAGGATGACTTCAATGCAGAGTATGATGAGTACAGAGCTTTGCCAGGATGGAGACTGTAGCTAG
AAGATTTATCAAACTAGATGCACAAAGAAAGCGCCTTTCTCCAGGCTCAAAAGAGTATCAGAATGTTCAT
GAAGAAGTCTTACAAGAATATCAGAAGATAAAGCAGTCTAGTCCCAATTACCATGAAGAAAAATACAGAT
GTGAATATCTTCATAACAAGCTGGCTCACATCAAAAGGCTAATAGGTGAATTTGACCAACAGCAAGCAGA
GTCATGGTCCTAGAACTCTGCTTGGACCAGAAGATGTGAATAAACTTAAGCTATCCAGCACAGTGGCGGC
CGCTCGAGTCTAGAGGGCCCGTTTAAACCCGCTGATCAGCCTCGACTGTGCCTTCTAGTTGCCAGCCATC
TGTTGTTTGCCCCTCCCCCGTGCCTTCCTTGACCCTGGAAGGTGCCACTCCCACTGTCCTTTCCTAATAA
AATGAGGAAATTGCATCGCATTGTCTGAGTAGGTGTCATTCTATTCTGGGGGGTGGGGTGGGGCAGGACA
GCAAGGGGGAGGATTGGGAAGACAATAGCAGGCATGCTGGGGATGCGGTGGGCTCTATGGCTTCTGAGGC
GGAAAGAACCAGCTGGGGCTCTAGGGGGTATCCCC
[124 nt withheld, positions 3676-3799]
C
[91 nt withheld, positions 3801-3891]
A
[49 nt withheld, positions 3893-3941]
CCTTTGACGTTGGAGTCCACGTTCTTT
[37 nt withheld, positions 3969-4005]
ACCCTATCTCGGTCTATTCTTTTGATTTATAAGGGATTTTGCCGATTTCGGCCTATTGGTTAAAAAATGA
GCTGATTTAACAAAAATTTAACGCGAATTAATTCTGTGGAATGTGTGTCAGTTAGGGTGTGGAAAGTCCC
CAGGCTCCCCAGCAGGCAGAAGTATGCAAAGCATGCATCTCAATTAGTCAGCAACCAGGTGTGGAAAGTC
CCCAGGCTCCCCAGCAGGCAGAAGTATGCAAAGCATGCATCTCAATTAGTCAGCAACCATAGTCCCGCCC
CTAACTCCGCCCATCCCGCCCCTAACTCCGCCCAGTTCCGCCCATTCTCCGCCCCATGGCTGACTAATTT
TTTTTATTTATGCAGAGGCCGAGGCCGCCTCTGCCTCTGAGCTATTCCAGAAGTAGTGAGGAGGCTTTTT
TGGAGGCCTAGGCTTTTGCAAAAAGCTCCCGGGAGCTTGTATATCCATTTTCGGATCTGATCAGCACGTG
TTGACAATTAATCATCGGCATAGTATATCGGCATAGTATAATACGACAAGGTGAGGAACTAAACCATGGC
CAAGTTGACCAGTGCCGTTCCGGTGCTCACCGCGCGCGACGTCGCCGGAGCGGTCGAGTTCTGGACCGAC
CGGCTCGGGTTCTCCCGGGACTTCGTGGAGGACGACTTCGCCGGTGTGGTCCGGGACGACGTGACCCTGT
TCATCAGCGCGGTCCAGGACCAGGTGGTGCCGGACAACACCCTGGCCTGGGTGTGGGTGCGCGGCCTGGA
CGAGCTGTACGCCGAGTGGTCGGAGGTCGTGTCCACGAACTTCCGGGACGCCTCCGGGCCGGCCATGACC
GAGATCGGCGAGCAGCCGTGGGGGCGGGAGTTCGCCCTGCGCGACCCGGCCGGCAACTGCGTGCACTTCG
TGGCCGAGGAGCAGGACTGACACGTGCTACGAGATTTCGATTCCACCGCCGCCTTCTATGAAAGGTTGGG
CTTCGGAATCGTTTTCCGGGACGCCGGCTGGATGATCCTCCAGCGCGGGGATCTCATGCTGGAGTTCTTC
GCCCACCCCAACTTGTTTATTGCAGCTTATAATGGTTACAAATAAAGCAATAGCATCACAAATTTCACAA
ATAAAGCATTTTTTTCACTGCATTCTAGTTGTGGTTTGTCCAAACTCATCAATGTATCTTATCATGTCTG
TATACCGTCGACCTCTAGCTAGAGCTTGGCGTAATCATGGTCATAGCTGTTTCCTGTGTGAAATTGTTAT
CCGCTCACAATTCCACACAACATACGAGCCGGAAGCATAAAGTGTAAAGCCTGGGGTGCCTAATGAGTGA
GCTAACTCACATTAATTGCGTTGCGCTCACTGCCCGCTTTCCAGTCGGGAAACCTGTCGTGCCAGCTGCA
TTAATGAATCGGCCAACGCGCGGGGAGAGGCGGTTTGCGTATTGGGCGCTCTTCCGCTTCCTCGCTCACT
GACTCGCTGCGCTCGGTCGTTCGGCTGCGGCGAGCGGTATCAGCTCACTCAAAGGCGGTAATACGGTTAT
CCACAGAATCAGGGGATAACGCAGGAAAGAACATGTGAGCAAAAGGCCAGCAAAAGGCCAGGAACCGTAA
AAAGGCCGCGTTGCTGGCGTTTTTCCATAGGCTCCGCCCCCCTGACGAGCATCACAAAAATCGACGCTCA
AGTCAGAGGTGGCGAAACCCGACAGGACTATAAAGATACCAGGCGTTTCCCCCTGGAAGCTCCCTCGTGC
GCTCTCCTGTTCCGACCCTGCCGCTTACCGGATACCTGTCCGCCTTTCTCCCTTCGGGAAGCGTGGCGCT
TTCTCATAGCTCACGCTGTAGGTATCTCAGTTCGGTGTAGGTCGTTCGCTCCAAGCTGGGCTGTGTGCAC
GAACCCCCCGTTCAGCCCGACCGCTGCGCCTTATCCGGTAACTATCGTCTTGAGTCCAACCCGGTAAGAC
ACGACTTATCGCCACTGGCAGCAGCCACTGGTAACAGGATTAGCAGAGCGAGGTATGTAGGCGGTGCTAC
AGAGTTCTTGAAGTGGTGGCCTAACTACGGCTACACTAGAAGAACAGTATTTGGTATCTGCGCTCTGCTG
AAGCCAGTTACCTTCGGAAAAAGAGTTGGTAGCTCTTGATCCGGCAAACAAACCACCGCTGGTAGCGGTG
GTTTTTTTGTTTGCAAGCAGCAGATTACGCGCAGAAAAAAAGGATCTCAAGAAGATCCTTTGATCTTTTC
TACGGGGTCTGACGCTCAGTGGAACGAAAACTCACGTTAAGGGATTTTGGTCATGAGATTATCAAAAAGG
ATCTTCACCTAGATCCTTTTAAATTAAAAATGAAGTTTTAAATCAATCTAAAGTATATATGAGTAAACTT
GGTCTGACAGTTACCAATGCTTAATCAGTGAGGCACCTATCTCAGCGATCTGTCTATTTCGTTCATCCAT
AGTTGCCTGACTCCCCGTCGTGTAGATAACTACGATACGGGAGGGCTTACCATCTGGCCCCAGTGCTGCA
ATGATACCGCGAGACCCACGCTCACCGGCTCCAGATTTATCAGCAATAAACCAGCCAGCCGGAAGGGCCG
AGCGCAGAAGTGGTCCTGCAACTTTATCCGCCTCCATCCAGTCTATTAATTGTTGCCGGGAAGCTAGAGT
AAGTAGTTCGCCAGTTAATAGTTTGCGCAACGTTGTTGCCATTGCTACAGGCATCGTGGTGTCACGCTCG
TCGTTTGGTATGGCTTCATTCAGCTCCGGTTCCCAACGATCAAGGCGAGTTACATGATCCCCCATGTTGT
GCAAAAAAGCGGTTAGCTCCTTCGGTCCTCCGATCGTTGTCAGAAGTAAGTTGGCCGCAGTGTTATCACT
CATGGTTATGGCAGCACTGCATAATTCTCTTACTGTCATGCCATCCGTAAGATGCTTTTCTGTGACTGGT
GAGTACTCAACCAAGTCATTCTGAGAATAGTGTATGCGGCGACCGAGTTGCTCTTGCCCGGCGTCAATAC
GGGATAATACCGCGCCACATAGCAGAACTTTAAAAGTGCTCATCATTGGAAAACGTTCTTCGGGGCGAAA
ACTCTCAAGGATCTTACCGCTGTTGAGATCCAGTTCGATGTAACCCACTCGTGCACCCAACTGATCTTCA
GCATCTTTTACTTTCACCAGCGTTTCTGGGTGAGCAAAAACAGGAAGGCAAAATGCCGCAAAAAAGGGAA
TAAGGGCGACACGGAAATGTTGAATACTCATACTCTTCCTTTTTCAATATTATTGAAGCATTTATCAGGG
TTATTGTCTCATGAGCGGATACATATTTGAATGTATTTAGAAAAATAAACAAATAGGGGTTCCGCGCACA
TTTCCCCGAAAAGTGCCACCTGACGTCGACGGATCGGGAGATCTCCCGATCCCCTATGGTGCACTCTCAG
TACAATCTGCTCTGATGCCGCATAGTTAAGCCAGTATCTGCTCCCTGCTTGTGTGTTGGAGGTCGCTGAG
TAGTGCGCGAGCAAAATTTAAGCTACAACAAGGCAAGGCTTGACCGACAATTGCATGAAGAATCTGCTTA
GGGTTAGGCGTTTTGCGCTGCTTCGCGATGTACGGGCCAGATATACGCGTTGACATTGATTATTGACTAG
GCTTTTGCAAAAAGCTTTGCAAAGATGGATAAAGTTTTAAACAGAGAGGAATCTTTGCAGCTAATGGACC
TTCTAGGTCTTGAAAGGAGTGGGAATT
Features (pLannotate 1.2.2; 25 found; start..end, strand, type, name):
      1..1179    +  promoter       EF-1α promoter: strong constitutive promoter for human elongation factor EF-1α
   1196..1214    +  promoter       T7 promoter: promoter for bacteriophage T7 RNA polymerase
   1256..1276    +  CDS            capTEV™ (fragment): composite tag for in vivo biotinylation, TEV protease cleavage, and 6xHis tagging
   1277..1309    +  CDS            T7 tag (gene 10 leader): leader peptide from bacteriophage T7 gene 10 promotes efficient translation in E. coli
   1313..1336    +  CDS            Xpress™ tag: Xpress™ epitope tag, including an enterokinase recognition and cleavage site
   1385..3058    +  CDS            ELL2 (fragment): ELL2_HUMAN - Experimental evidence at protein level: Swiss-Prot protein existence level 1. Elongation factor component of the super elongation complex (SEC), a complex required to increase the catalytic rate of RNA polymerase II transcription by suppressing transient pausing by the polymerase at multiple sites along the DNA. Component of the little elongation complex (LEC), a complex required to regulate small nuclear RNA (snRNA) gene transcription by RNA polymerase II and III (PubMed:22195968). Plays a role in immunoglobulin secretion in plasma cells: directs efficient alternative mRNA proces
   3058..3300    +  CDS            ELL2 (fragment): ELL2_HUMAN - Experimental evidence at protein level: Swiss-Prot protein existence level 1. Elongation factor component of the super elongation complex (SEC), a complex required to increase the catalytic rate of RNA polymerase II transcription by suppressing transient pausing by the polymerase at multiple sites along the DNA. Component of the little elongation complex (LEC), a complex required to regulate small nuclear RNA (snRNA) gene transcription by RNA polymerase II and III (PubMed:22195968). Plays a role in immunoglobulin secretion in plasma cells: directs efficient alternative mRNA proces
   3406..3630    +  polyA_signal   bGH poly(A) signal: bovine growth hormone polyadenylation signal
   3634..3655    +  promoter       SV40 promoter (fragment): SV40 enhancer and early promoter
   3676..4104    +  rep_origin     f1 ori (sequence partly withheld): f1 bacteriophage origin of replication; arrow indicates direction of (+) strand synthesis
   4118..4447    +  promoter       SV40 promoter: SV40 enhancer and early promoter
   4495..4542    +  promoter       EM7 promoter: synthetic bacterial promoter&nbsp
   4561..4935    +  CDS            BleoR: antibiotic-binding protein; Sh ble from Streptoalloteichus hindustanus; confers resistance to bleomycin, phleomycin, and Zeocin™
   4945..5070    +  CDS            ble (fragment): BLE_KLEPN - Experimental evidence at protein level: Swiss-Prot protein existence level 1. Binding protein with a strong affinity to the bleomycin family of antibiotics. Binds to CL990; an antimitotic-antibiotic compound. From Klebsiella pneumoniae.
   5065..5186    +  polyA_signal   SV40 poly(A) signal: SV40 polyadenylation signal
   5259..5275    -  protein_bind   lac operator: The lac repressor binds to the lac operator to inhibit transcription in E. coli. This inhibition can be relieved by adding lactose or isopropyl-β-D-thiogalactopyranoside (IPTG). lac repressor encoded by lacI
   5283..5313    -  promoter       lac promoter: promoter for the E. coli lac operon
   5328..5349    -  protein_bind   CAP binding site: CAP binding activates transcription in the presence of cAMP. E. coli catabolite activator protein
   5362..5454    -  CDS            lacI (fragment): lac repressor; lacI; The lac repressor binds to the lac operator to inhibit transcription in E. coli. This inhibition can be relieved by adding lactose or isopropyl-β-D-thiogalactopyranoside (IPTG).
   5637..6225    -  rep_origin     ori: high-copy-number ColE1/pMB1/pBR322/pUC origin of replication
   6396..7256    -  CDS            AmpR: β-lactamase; bla; confers resistance to ampicillin, carbenicillin, and related antibiotics
   7257..7361    -  promoter       AmpR promoter: bla
   7420..7472    -  misc_feature   bom (fragment): basis of mobility region from pBR322
   7627..7645    +  enhancer       CMV enhancer (fragment): human cytomegalovirus immediate early enhancer
   7670..7736    +  CDS            small t antigen (fragment): SV40 (simian virus 40) small t antigen
