[The description below was written by a language model from this plasmid's Addgene catalogue record and pLannotate feature annotations shown in this document.]
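Description:
563aa ELL2 pEF4B is a mammalian expression plasmid of about 7.7 kb built on the Invitrogen pEF4B backbone. It carries a C-terminally truncated form of the human transcription elongation factor ELL2. The roughly 1.9 kb insert was placed by blunt-end restriction cloning that destroyed the flanking EcoRV sites, and the coding region was shortened at an SphI site. The name gives 563 residues, whereas the mutation field describes 564 N-terminal ELL2 amino acids followed by five extra terminal residues and a stop codon. The feature table detects ELL2 as two adjoining fragments, spanning about 1.9 kb together.

Expression is driven by the strong constitutive human EF-1α promoter and terminated by the bovine growth hormone polyadenylation signal. A T7 promoter lies just downstream of the EF-1α promoter. Upstream of ELL2, the annotation shows a short His-tag-containing fragment, the T7 gene 10 leader and the Xpress epitope with its enterokinase site. This suggests an N-terminally tagged protein, although the catalogue entry lists no tags. A separate cassette places the Sh ble gene under tandem SV40 early and EM7 promoters with an SV40 poly(A) signal, providing Zeocin resistance in mammalian cells and in bacteria. The plasmid is propagated in E. coli through a high-copy ColE1/pUC-type origin with ampicillin resistance, and an f1 origin is also present. A few other annotations, such as the CMV enhancer, small t antigen and lacI hits, are short fragments that are probably not functional elements.

The stated purpose is expression of this 563-residue human ELL2 protein. The associated study concerns the role of ELL2 in altered RNA processing and immunoglobulin secretion in plasma cells.
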