Addgene plasmid #127273: 563aa ELL2 pEF4B
Purpose: Expresses 563aa human WT ELL2
Depositing lab: Christine Milcarek. Depositing organization: University of Pittsburgh (University, School of Medicine, and Cancer Institute). Publication: Transcription elongation factor ELL2 directs immunoglobulin secretion in plasma cells by stimulating altered RNA processing. Martincic K, Alkan SA, Cheatle A, Borghesi L, Milcarek C. Nat Immunol. 2009 Oct;10(10):1102-9. doi: 10.1038/ni.1786. Epub 2009 Sep 13. PubMed 19749764.
Backbone
  Vector backbone: pEF4B
  Backbone manufacturer: Invitrogen
  Vector type: Mammalian Expression
Growth in bacteria
  Bacterial resistance: Ampicillin, 100 μg/mL
  Growth temperature: 37°C
  Growth strain: DH5alpha
  Copy number: Unknown
Gene/Insert
  Gene/Insert name: ELL2 truncated at SphI (alt name: CM564)
  Species: H. sapiens (human)
  Insert size (bp): 1900
  Mutation: Contains 564 N-terminal amino acids ELL2, terminal 5 aa then stop codon
  Entrez Gene: ELL2 (a.k.a. MRCCAT1)
  Promoter: pEF1a
  Cloning method: Restriction Enzyme; 5′ cloning site EcoRV (destroyed during cloning); 3′ cloning site EcoRV (destroyed during cloning)
Terms and licenses: Academic/Nonprofit Terms; Industry Terms: Not Available to Industry
Depositor comments: shortened at SphI site/ HindIII fillin and Sma
How to cite: 563aa ELL2 pEF4B was a gift from Christine Milcarek (Addgene plasmid # 127273 ; http://n2t.net/addgene:127273 ; RRID:Addgene_127273)
